Addgene plasmid #196608: pBAD-P19-NP
Purpose: siRNA vector expressing TMV P19 and a 425bp-long NP sequence as inverted repeat
Depositing lab: Franco Lucchini. Depositing organization: Università Cattolica del Sacro Cuore, Facoltà di Scienze Agrarie. Publication: siRNAs pools generated in Escherichia coli exhibit strong RNA-interference activity against influenza virus genomic sequences. Villa R, Renzi S, Dotti S, Lucchini F. Virology. 2022 Dec 31;579:38-45. doi: 10.1016/j.virol.2022.12.013. PubMed 36599198.
Backbone
  Vector backbone: pBAD-p19-GFP
  Backbone size w/o insert (bp): 6546
  Total vector size (bp): 6148
  Modifications to backbone: The p19-T7_NP cassette was cloned from pGEX-4T-1-p19-T7-NP
  Vector type: Bacterial Expression
Growth in bacteria
  Bacterial resistance: Ampicillin, 100 μg/mL
  Growth temperature: 30°C
  Growth strain: SURE
  Growth instructions: Inverted repeat is unstable. Check plasmid by restriction every time.
  Copy number: High Copy
Gene/Insert
  Gene/Insert name: p19 + Influenza virus NP inverted repeat
  gRNA/shRNA sequence: Influenza virus NP
  Species: Tomato bushy stunt virus, influenza A virus
  GenBank ID: AJ288942 CY116459
  Tag / fusion protein: 6x His tag (N terminal on backbone); 6x His tag (C terminal on insert)
  Cloning method: Restriction Enzyme; 5′ cloning site BglII (destroyed during cloning); 3′ cloning site PstI (not destroyed)
  Sequencing primers: 5′ tctctactgtttctccatacccg; 3′ gcgtatcacgaggccctttc
Terms and licenses: Academic/Nonprofit Terms; Industry Terms: Not Available to Industry
How to cite: pBAD-P19-NP was a gift from Franco Lucchini (Addgene plasmid # 196608 ; http://n2t.net/addgene:196608 ; RRID:Addgene_196608)
