[The description below was written by a language model from this plasmid's Addgene catalogue record and pLannotate feature annotations shown in this document.]
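Description:
pBAD-P19-NP is a high-copy bacterial expression plasmid designed to produce pools of siRNAs against influenza A virus nucleoprotein (NP) sequences in Escherichia coli. It derives from pBAD-p19-GFP, with the p19–T7–NP cassette transferred by restriction cloning from a pGEX-4T-1-based precursor. The backbone carries a ColE1/pMB1-type origin, an M13 phage origin, and the β-lactamase gene for ampicillin selection. Fragments of rop, bom, the tetracycline resistance gene and its promoter remain as pBR322-derived remnants.

The payload has two parts. The first is the p19 silencing suppressor, placed under the arabinose-inducible araBAD promoter, with the araC regulator transcribed divergently and a T7 gene 10 ribosome binding site upstream. The p19 coding sequence is flanked by histidine tags at both termini. The catalogue's purpose line attributes p19 to TMV, but the species field and the feature annotation both identify it as the Tomato bushy stunt virus protein. Immediately downstream, a T7 promoter drives an NP fragment in sense orientation, a short spacer made of polylinker and lacI remnants, and then the same NP fragment in antisense orientation. The record describes this fragment as 425 bp, of which about 400 bp is annotated as NP coding sequence. Transcription requires a source of T7 RNA polymerase, which the record does not specify, and should yield a long hairpin double-stranded RNA. Bacterial RNases are expected to process this into short duplexes, which p19 binds size-selectively and stabilises. The His tags then offer a handle for affinity recovery of p19-bound siRNAs, which the associated study tested for RNA interference against influenza virus genomic sequences. The depositor notes that the inverted repeat is unstable, so plasmid integrity needs regular verification.
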