Features (pLannotate 1.2.2; 23 found; start..end, strand, type, name):
     26..65      +  CDS            rop (fragment): Rop protein, which maintains plasmids at low copy number; rop
    167..207     +  misc_feature   bom (fragment): basis of mobility region from pBR322
    312..416     +  promoter       AmpR promoter: bla
    417..1277    +  CDS            AmpR: β-lactamase; bla; confers resistance to ampicillin, carbenicillin, and related antibiotics
   1319..1699    +  rep_origin     M13 ori (sequence partly withheld): M13 bacteriophage origin of replication; arrow indicates direction of (+) strand synthesis
   1885..2473    +  rep_origin     ori: high-copy-number ColE1/pMB1/pBR322/pUC origin of replication
   2659..2799    -  misc_feature   bom: basis of mobility region from pBR322
   2901..2940    -  CDS            rop (fragment): Rop protein, which maintains plasmids at low copy number; rop
   2941..3126    -  CDS            TcR (fragment): tetracycline efflux protein; tet; confers resistance to tetracycline
   3136..3154    +  promoter       tet promoter (fragment): E. coli promoter for tetracycline efflux protein gene
   3244..4122    -  CDS            araC: L-arabinose regulatory protein; araC
   4149..4433    +  promoter       araBAD promoter: araBAD; promoter of the L-arabinose operon of E. coli; the araC regulatory gene is transcribed in the opposite direction (Guzman et al., 1995)
   4460..4482    +  RBS            RBS: efficient ribosome binding site from bacteriophage T7 gene 10 (Olins and Rangwala, 1989)
   4499..4516    +  CDS            7xHis (fragment): 6xHis affinity tag
   4523..5038    +  CDS            P19_TBSVC: Experimental evidence at protein level: Swiss-Prot protein existence level 1. Acts as a suppressor of RNA-mediated gene silencing, also known as post-transcriptional gene silencing (PTGS), a mechanism of plant viral defense that limits the accumulation of viral RNAs. Binds to short interfering RNAs (siRNAs) with high affinity. Acts as a molecular caliper to specifically select siRNAs based on the length of the duplex region of the RNA (By similarity). From Tomato bushy stunt virus (strain Cherry) (TBSV).
   5039..5056    +  CDS            9xHis (fragment): 9xHis affinity tag
   5063..5081    +  promoter       T7 promoter: promoter for bacteriophage T7 RNA polymerase
   5104..5502    +  CDS            NP (fragment): NCAP_I82A4 - Experimental evidence at protein level: Swiss-Prot protein existence level 1. Encapsidates the negative strand viral RNA, protecting it from nucleases. The encapsidated genomic RNA is termed the ribonucleoprotein (RNP) and serves as template for transcription and replication. The RNP needs to be localized in the host nucleus to start an infectious cycle, but is too large to diffuse through the nuclear pore complex. NP comprises at least 2 nuclear localization signals that are responsible for the active RNP import into the nucleus through cellular importin alpha/beta pathway. Later
   5530..5560    +  misc_feature   MCS (fragment): pBluescript multiple cloning site
   5566..5615    -  CDS            lacI (fragment): lac repressor; lacI; The lac repressor binds to the lac operator to inhibit transcription in E. coli. This inhibition can be relieved by adding lactose or isopropyl-β-D-thiogalactopyranoside (IPTG).
   5654..5694    -  misc_feature   MCS (fragment): pBluescript multiple cloning site
   5722..6120    -  CDS            NP (fragment): NCAP_I82A4 - Experimental evidence at protein level: Swiss-Prot protein existence level 1. Encapsidates the negative strand viral RNA, protecting it from nucleases. The encapsidated genomic RNA is termed the ribonucleoprotein (RNP) and serves as template for transcription and replication. The RNP needs to be localized in the host nucleus to start an infectious cycle, but is too large to diffuse through the nuclear pore complex. NP comprises at least 2 nuclear localization signals that are responsible for the active RNP import into the nucleus through cellular importin alpha/beta pathway. Later
   6122..6       -  misc_feature   MCS (fragment) (across the origin): pBluescript multiple cloning site
>Addgene plasmid #196608 | pBAD-P19-NP | addgene full sequence | sequence record 393445 | Addgene NGS Result
GGCCGCATCGTGACTGACTGACGATCTGCCTCGCGCGTTTCGGTGATGACGGTGAAAACCTCTGACACAT
GCAGCTCCCGGAGACGGTCACAGCTTGTCTGTAAGCGGATGCCGGGAGCAGACAAGCCCGTCAGGGCGCG
TCAGCGGGTGTTGGCGGGTGTCGGGGCGCAGCCATGACCCAGTCACGTAGCGATAGCGGAGTGTATAATT
CTTGAAGACGAAAGGGCCTCGTGATACGCCTATTTTTATAGGTTAATGTCATGATAATAATGGTTTCTTA
GACGTCAGGTGGCACTTTTCGGGGAAATGTGCGCGGAACCCCTATTTGTTTATTTTTCTAAATACATTCA
AATATGTATCCGCTCATGAGACAATAACCCTGATAAATGCTTCAATAATATTGAAAAAGGAAGAGTATGA
GTATTCAACATTTCCGTGTCGCCCTTATTCCCTTTTTTGCGGCATTTTGCCTTCCTGTTTTTGCTCACCC
AGAAACGCTGGTGAAAGTAAAAGATGCTGAAGATCAGTTGGGTGCACGAGTGGGTTACATCGAACTGGAT
CTCAACAGCGGTAAGATCCTTGAGAGTTTTCGCCCCGAAGAACGTTTTCCAATGATGAGCACTTTTAAAG
TTCTGCTATGTGGCGCGGTATTATCCCGTGTTGACGCCGGGCAAGAGCAACTCGGTCGCCGCATACACTA
TTCTCAGAATGACTTGGTTGAGTACTCACCAGTCACAGAAAAGCATCTTACGGATGGCATGACAGTAAGA
GAATTATGCAGTGCTGCCATAACCATGAGTGATAACACTGCGGCCAACTTACTTCTGACAACGATCGGAG
GACCGAAGGAGCTAACCGCTTTTTTGCACAACATGGGGGATCATGTAACTCGCCTTGATCGTTGGGAACC
GGAGCTGAATGAAGCCATACCAAACGACGAGCGTGACACCACGATGCCTGCAGCAATGGCAACAACGTTG
CGCAAACTATTAACTGGCGAACTACTTACTCTAGCTTCCCGGCAACAATTAATAGACTGGATGGAGGCGG
ATAAAGTTGCAGGACCACTTCTGCGCTCGGCCCTTCCGGCTGGCTGGTTTATTGCTGATAAATCTGGAGC
CGGTGAGCGTGGGTCTCGCGGTATCATTGCAGCACTGGGGCCAGATGGTAAGCCCTCCCGTATCGTAGTT
ATCTACACGACGGGGAGTCAGGCAACTATGGATGAACGAAATAGACAGATCGCTGAGATAGGTGCCTCAC
TGATTAAGCATTGGTAACTGTCAGACCAAGTTTACTCATATATACTTTAGATTGATT
[125 nt withheld, positions 1318-1442]
C
[141 nt withheld, positions 1444-1584]
CCTTTGACGTTGGAGTCCACGTTCTTT
[37 nt withheld, positions 1612-1648]
ACCCTATCTCGGGCTATTCTTTTGATTTATAAGGGATTTTGCCGATTTCGGCCTATTGGTTAAAAAATGA
GCTGATTTAACAAAAATTTAACGCGAATTTTAACAAAATATTAACGTTTACAATTTAAAAGGATCTAGGT
GAAGATCCTTTTTGATAATCTCATGACCAAAATCCCTTAACGTGAGTTTTCGTTCCACTGAGCGTCAGAC
CCCGTAGAAAAGATCAAAGGATCTTCTTGAGATCCTTTTTTTCTGCGCGTAATCTGCTGCTTGCAAACAA
AAAAACCACCGCTACCAGCGGTGGTTTGTTTGCCGGATCAAGAGCTACCAACTCTTTTTCCGAAGGTAAC
TGGCTTCAGCAGAGCGCAGATACCAAATACTGTCCTTCTAGTGTAGCCGTAGTTAGGCCACCACTTCAAG
AACTCTGTAGCACCGCCTACATACCTCGCTCTGCTAATCCTGTTACCAGTGGCTGCTGCCAGTGGCGATA
AGTCGTGTCTTACCGGGTTGGACTCAAGACGATAGTTACCGGATAAGGCGCAGCGGTCGGGCTGAACGGG
GGGTTCGTGCACACAGCCCAGCTTGGAGCGAACGACCTACACCGAACTGAGATACCTACAGCGTGAGCTA
TGAGAAAGCGCCACGCTTCCCGAAGGGAGAAAGGCGGACAGGTATCCGGTAAGCGGCAGGGTCGGAACAG
GAGAGCGCACGAGGGAGCTTCCAGGGGGAAACGCCTGGTATCTTTATAGTCCTGTCGGGTTTCGCCACCT
CTGACTTGAGCGTCGATTTTTGTGATGCTCGTCAGGGGGGCGGAGCCTATGGAAAAACGCCAGCAACGCG
GCCTTTTTACGGTTCCTGGCCTTTTGCTGGCCTTTTGCTCACATGTTCTTTCCTGCGTTATCCCCTGATT
CTGTGGATAACCGTATTACCGCCTTTGAGTGAGCTGATACCGCTCGCCGCAGCCGAACGACCGAGCGCAG
CGAGTCAGTGAGCGAGGAAGCGGAAGAGCGCCTGATGCGGTATTTTCTCCTTACGCATCTGTGCGGTATT
TCACACCGCATATGGTGCACTCTCAGTACAATCTGCTCTGATGCCGCATAGTTAAGCCAGTATACACTCC
GCTATCGCTACGTGACTGGGTCATGGCTGCGCCCCGACACCCGCCAACACCCGCTGACGCGCCCTGACGG
GCTTGTCTGCTCCCGGCATCCGCTTACAGACAAGCTGTGACCGTCTCCGGGAGCTGCATGTGTCAGAGGT
TTTCACCGTCATCACCGAAACGCGCGAGGCAGAAGGAGATGGCGCCCAACAGTCCCCCGGCCACGGGGCC
TGCCACCATACCCACGCCGAAACAAGCGCTCATGAGCCCGAAGTGGCGAGCCCGATCTTCCCCATCGGTG
ATGTCGGCGATATAGGCGCCAGCAACCGCACCTGTGGCGCCGGTGATGCCGGCCACGATGCGTCCGGCGT
AGAGGATCTGCTCATGTTTGACAGCTTATCATCGATGCATAATGTGCCTGTCAAATGGACGAAGCAGGGA
TTCTGCAAACCCTATGCTACTCCGTCAAGCCGTCAATTGTCTGATTCGTTACCAATTATGACAACTTGAC
GGCTACATCATTCACTTTTTCTTCACAACCGGCACGGAACTCGCTCGGGCTGGCCCCGGTGCATTTTTTA
AATACCCGCGAGAAATAGAGTTGATCGTCAAAACCAACATTGCGACCGACGGTGGCGATAGGCATCCGGG
TGGTGCTCAAAAGCAGCTTCGCCTGGCTGATACGTTGGTCCTCGCGCCAGCTTAAGACGCTAATCCCTAA
CTGCTGGCGGAAAAGATGTGACAGACGCGACGGCGACAAGCAAACATGCTGTGCGACGCTGGCGATATCA
AAATTGCTGTCTGCCAGGTGATCGCTGATGTACTGACAAGCCTCGCGTACCCGATTATCCATCGGTGGAT
GGAGCGACTCGTTAATCGCTTCCATGCGCCGCAGTAACAATTGCTCAAGCAGATTTATCGCCAGCAGCTC
CGAATAGCGCCCTTCCCCTTGCCCGGCGTTAATGATTTGCCCAAACAGGTCGCTGAAATGCGGCTGGTGC
GCTTCATCCGGGCGAAAGAACCCCGTATTGGCAAATATTGACGGCCAGTTAAGCCATTCATGCCAGTAGG
CGCGCGGACGAAAGTAAACCCACTGGTGATACCATTCGCGAGCCTCCGGATGACGACCGTAGTGATGAAT
CTCTCCTGGCGGGAACAGCAAAATATCACCCGGTCGGCAAACAAATTCTCGTCCCTGATTTTTCACCACC
CCCTGACCGCGAATGGTGAGATTGAGAATATAACCTTTCATTCCCAGCGGTCGGTCGATAAAAAAATCGA
GATAACCGTTGGCCTCAATCGGCGTTAAACCCGCCACCAGATGGGCATTAAACGAGTATCCCGGCAGCAG
GGGATCATTTTGCGCTTCAGCCATACTTTTCATACTCCCGCCATTCAGAGAAGAAACCAATTGTCCATAT
TGCATCAGACATTGCCGTCACTGCGTCTTTTACTGGCTCTTCTCGCTAACCAAACCGGTAACCCCGCTTA
TTAAAAGCATTCTGTAACAAAGCGGGACCAAAGCCATGACAAAAACGCGTAACAAAAGTGTCTATAATCA
CGGCAGAAAAGTCCACATTGATTATTTGCACGGCGTCACACTTTGCTATGCCATAGCATTTTTATCCATA
AGATTAGCGGATCCTACCTGACGCTTTTTATCGCAACTCTCTACTGTTTCTCCATACCCGTTTTTTTGGG
CTAGAAATAATTTTGTTTAACTTTAAGAAGGAGATATACATATGGCTAGTCATCACCATCACCATCACAG
ATCCATGGAACGAGCTATACAAGGAAACGACGCTAGGGAACAAGCTAACAGTGAACGTTGGGATGGAGGA
TCAGGAGGTACCACTTCTCCCTTCAAACTTCCTGACGAAAGTCCGAGTTGGACTGAGTGGCGGCTACATA
ACGATGAGACGAATTCGAATCAAGATAATCCCCTTGGTTTCAAGGAAAGCTGGGGTTTCGGGAAAGTTGT
ATTTAAGAGATATCTCAGATACGACAGGACGGAAGCTTCACTGCACAGAGTCCTTGGATCTTGGACGGGA
GATTCGGTTAACTATGCAGCATCTCGATTTTTCGGTTTCGACCAGATCGGATGTACCTATAGTATTCGGT
TTCGAGGAGTTAGTATCACCGTTTCTGGAGGGTCGCGAACTCTTCAGCATCTCTGTGAGATGGCAATTCG
GTCTAAGCAAGAACTGCTACAGCTTGCCCCAATCGAAGTGGAAAGTAATGTATCAAGAGGATGCCCTGAA
GGTACTCAAACCTTCGAAAAAGAAAGCGAGCACCACCACCACCACCACTGAATCTAATACGACTCACTAT
AGGGGAGCTACTAGTGGATCCCCCTGCTTCAAATGAAAACATGGAAACAATGGACTCTATTACTCTTGAA
CTGAGAAGCAAATACTGGGCTATAAGAACCAGGAGCGGAGGAAATACCAATCAACAGAGAGCATCTGCAG
GGCAAATCAGTGTACAACCTACTTTCTCAGTACAGAGAGATCTTCCTTTCGAGAGAGTGACCATCATGGC
AGCATTTACAGGGAACACTGAAGGCAGAACATCTGACATGAGGACTGAAATTATAAGAATGATGGAAAGT
GCCAGACCAGAAGATGTGTCCTTCCAGGGGCGGGGAGTCTTCGAGCTCTCGGACGAAAAGGCAACGAACC
CGATCGTGCCTTCCTTTGACATGAGTAATGAGGGATCTTATTTCTTCGGAGACAATGCAGAGGAGTATGA
CAATTAAAGAAAAATACCCTTGTTTCTACTAGGGCTGCAGGAATTCGATATCAAGCTTATCGGTCGATGA
GATATTTATGCCAGCCAGCCAGACGCAGACGCGCCGAGACAGAACTTTCGACCGGTGCTCTCGTGTATAA
ACTCTCTGTCTAGACTCGACGGTATCGATAAGCTTGATATCGAATTCCTGCAGCCCTAGTAGAAACAAGG
GTATTTTTCTTTAATTGTCATACTCCTCTGCATTGTCTCCGAAGAAATAAGATCCCTCATTACTCATGTC
AAAGGAAGGCACGATCGGGTTCGTTGCCTTTTCGTCCGAGAGCTCGAAGACTCCCCGCCCCTGGAAGGAC
ACATCTTCTGGTCTGGCACTTTCCATCATTCTTATAATTTCAGTCCTCATGTCAGATGTTCTGCCTTCAG
TGTTCCCTGTAAATGCTGCCATGATGGTCACTCTCTCGAAAGGAAGATCTCTCTGTACTGAGAAAGTAGG
TTGTACACTGATTTGCCCTGCAGATGCTCTCTGTTGATTGGTATTTCCTCCGCTCCTGGTTCTTATAGCC
CAGTATTTGCTTCTCAGTTCAAGAGTAATAGAGTCCATTGTTTCCATGTTTTCATTTGAAGCAGGGGGAT
CCACTAGTTCTAGAGC
